>Addgene plasmid #23047 | pGL3-p27Luc | depositor full sequence | sequence record 10540 | Author sequence
GGTACCGAGCTCTTACGCGTGCTAGCCCGGGCTCGAGATCTGCGATCTGCATCTCAATTAGTCAGCAACC
ATAGTCCCGCCCCTAACTCCGCCCATCCCGCCCCTAACTCCGCCCAGTTCCGCCCATTCTCCGCCCCATC
GCTGACTAATTTTTTTTATTTATGCAGAGGCCGAGGCCGCCTCGGCCTCTGAGCTATTCCAGAAGTAGTG
AGGAGGCTTTTTTGGAGGCCTAGGCTTTTGCAAAAAGCTTGCCACCATGTCAAACGTGCGAGTGTCTAAC
GGGAGCCCTAGCCTGGAGCGGATGGACGCCAGGCAGGCGGAGCACCCCAAGCCCTCGGCCTGCAGGAACC
TCTTCGGCCCGGTGGACCACGAAGAGTTAACCCGGGACTTGGAGAAGCACTGCAGAGACATGGAAGAGGC
GAGCCAGCGCAAGTGGAATTTCGATTTTCAGAATCACAAACCCCTAGAGGGCAAGTACGAGTGGCAAGAG
GTGGAGAAGGGCAGCTTGCCCGAGTTCTACTACAGACCCCCGCGGCCCCCCAAAGGTGCCTGCAAGGTGC
CGGCGCAGGAGAGCCAGGATGTCAGCGGGAGCCGCCCGGCGGCGCCTTTAATTGGGGCTCCGGCTAACTC
TGAGGACACGCATTTGGTGGACCCAAAGACTGATCCGTCGGACAGCCAGACGGGGTTAGCGGAGCAATGC
GCAGGAATAAGGAAGCGACCTGCAACCGACGATTCTTCTACTCAAAACAAAAGAGCCAACAGAACAGAAG
AAAATGTTTCAGACGGTTCCCCAAATGCCGGTTCTGTGGAGCAGACGCCCAAGAAGCCTGGCCTCAGAAG
ACGTCAAACGACCATGGAAGACGCCAAAAACATAAAGAAAGGCCCGGCGCCATTCTATCCGCTGGAAGAT
GGAACCGCTGGAGAGCAACTGCATAAGGCTATGAAGAGATACGCCCTGGTTCCTGGAACAATTGCTTTTA
CAGATGCACATATCGAGGTGGACATCACTTACGCTGAGTACTTCGAAATGTCCGTTCGGTTGGCAGAAGC
TATGAAACGATATGGGCTGAATACAAATCACAGAATCGTCGTATGCAGTGAAAACTCTCTTCAATTCTTT
ATGCCGGTGTTGGGCGCGTTATTTATCGGAGTTGCAGTTGCGCCCGCGAACGACATTTATAATGAACGTG
AATTGCTCAACAGTATGGGCATTTCGCAGCCTACCGTGGTGTTCGTTTCCAAAAAGGGGTTGCAAAAAAT
TTTGAACGTGCAAAAAAAGCTCCCAATCATCCAAAAAATTATTATCATGGATTCTAAAACGGATTACCAG
GGATTTCAGTCGATGTACACGTTCGTCACATCTCATCTACCTCCCGGTTTTAATGAATACGATTTTGTGC
CAGAGTCCTTCGATAGGGACAAGACAATTGCACTGATCATGAACTCCTCTGGATCTACTGGTCTGCCTAA
AGGTGTCGCTCTGCCTCATAGAACTGCCTGCGTGAGATTCTCGCATGCCAGAGATCCTATTTTTGGCAAT
CAAATCATTCCGGATACTGCGATTTTAAGTGTTGTTCCATTCCATCACGGTTTTGGAATGTTTACTACAC
TCGGATATTTGATATGTGGATTTCGAGTCGTCTTAATGTATAGATTTGAAGAAGAGCTGTTTCTGAGGAG
CCTTCAGGATTACAAGATTCAAAGTGCGCTGCTGGTGCCAACCCTATTCTCCTTCTTCGCCAAAAGCACT
CTGATTGACAAATACGATTTATCTAATTTACACGAAATTGCTTCTGGTGGCGCTCCCCTCTCTAAGGAAG
TCGGGGAAGCGGTTGCCAAGAGGTTCCATCTGCCAGGTATCAGGCAAGGATATGGGCTCACTGAGACTAC
ATCAGCTATTCTGATTACACCCGAGGGGGATGATAAACCGGGCGCGGTCGGTAAAGTTGTTCCATTTTTT
GAAGCGAAGGTTGTGGATCTGGATACCGGGAAAACGCTGGGCGTTAATCAAAGAGGCGAACTGTGTGTGA
GAGGTCCTATGATTATGTCCGGTTATGTAAACAATCCGGAAGCGACCAACGCCTTGATTGACAAGGATGG
ATGGCTACATTCTGGAGACATAGCTTACTGGGACGAAGACGAACACTTCTTCATCGTTGACCGCCTGAAG
TCTCTGATTAAGTACAAAGGCTATCAGGTGGCTCCCGCTGAATTGGAATCCATCTTGCTCCAACACCCCA
ACATCTTCGACGCAGGTGTCGCAGGTCTTCCCGACGATGACGCCGGTGAACTTCCCGCCGCCGTTGTTGT
TTTGGAGCACGGAAAGACGATGACGGAAAAAGAGATCGTGGATTACGTCGCCAGTCAAGTAACAACCGCG
AAAAAGTTGCGCGGAGGAGTTGTGTTTGTGGACGAAGTACCGAAAGGTCTTACCGGAAAACTCGACGCAA
GAAAAATCAGAGAGATCCTCATAAAGGCCAAGAAGGGCGGAAAGATCGCCGTGTAATTCTAGAGTCGGGG
CGGCCGGCCGCTTCGAGCAGACATGATAAGATACATTGATGAGTTTGGACAAACCACAACTAGAATGCAG
TGAAAAAAATGCTTTATTTGTGAAATTTGTGATGCTATTGCTTTATTTGTAACCATTATAAGCTGCAATA
AACAAGTTAACAACAACAATTGCATTCATTTTATGTTTCAGGTTCAGGGGGAGGTGTGGGAGGTTTTTTA
AAGCAAGTAAAACCTCTACAAATGTGGTAAAATCGATAAGGATCTGAACGATGGAGCGGAGAATGGGCGG
AACTGGGCGGAGTTAGGGGCGGGATGGGCGGAGTTAGGGGCGGGACTATGGTTGCTGACTAATTGAGATG
CATGCTTTGCATACTTCTGCCTGCTGGGGAGCCTGGGGACTTTCCACACCTGGTTGCTGACTAATTGAGA
TGCATGCTTTGCATACTTCTGCCTGCTGGGGAGCCTGGGGACTTTCCACACCCTAACTGACACACATTCC
ACAGCGGATCCGTCGACCGATGCCCTTGAGAGCCTTCAACCCAGTCAGCTCCTTCCGGTGGGCGCGGGGC
ATGACTATCGTCGCCGCACTTATGACTGTCTTCTTTATCATGCAACTCGTAGGACAGGTGCCGGCAGCGC
TCTTCCGCTTCCTCGCTCACTGACTCGCTGCGCTCGGTCGTTCGGCTGCGGCGAGCGGTATCAGCTCACT
CAAAGGCGGTAATACGGTTATCCACAGAATCAGGGGATAACGCAGGAAAGAACATGTGAGCAAAAGGCCA
GCAAAAGGCCAGGAACCGTAAAAAGGCCGCGTTGCTGGCGTTTTTCCATAGGCTCCGCCCCCCTGACGAG
CATCACAAAAATCGACGCTCAAGTCAGAGGTGGCGAAACCCGACAGGACTATAAAGATACCAGGCGTTTC
CCCCTGGAAGCTCCCTCGTGCGCTCTCCTGTTCCGACCCTGCCGCTTACCGGATACCTGTCCGCCTTTCT
CCCTTCGGGAAGCGTGGCGCTTTCTCATAGCTCACGCTGTAGGTATCTCAGTTCGGTGTAGGTCGTTCGC
TCCAAGCTGGGCTGTGTGCACGAACCCCCCGTTCAGCCCGACCGCTGCGCCTTATCCGGTAACTATCGTC
TTGAGTCCAACCCGGTAAGACACGACTTATCGCCACTGGCAGCAGCCACTGGTAACAGGATTAGCAGAGC
GAGGTATGTAGGCGGTGCTACAGAGTTCTTGAAGTGGTGGCCTAACTACGGCTACACTAGAAGAACAGTA
TTTGGTATCTGCGCTCTGCTGAAGCCAGTTACCTTCGGAAAAAGAGTTGGTAGCTCTTGATCCGGCAAAC
AAACCACCGCTGGTAGCGGTGGTTTTTTTGTTTGCAAGCAGCAGATTACGCGCAGAAAAAAAGGATCTCA
AGAAGATCCTTTGATCTTTTCTACGGGGTCTGACGCTCAGTGGAACGAAAACTCACGTTAAGGGATTTTG
GTCATGAGATTATCAAAAAGGATCTTCACCTAGATCCTTTTAAATTAAAAATGAAGTTTTAAATCAATCT
AAAGTATATATGAGTAAACTTGGTCTGACAGTTACCAATGCTTAATCAGTGAGGCACCTATCTCAGCGAT
CTGTCTATTTCGTTCATCCATAGTTGCCTGACTCCCCGTCGTGTAGATAACTACGATACGGGAGGGCTTA
CCATCTGGCCCCAGTGCTGCAATGATACCGCGAGACCCACGCTCACCGGCTCCAGATTTATCAGCAATAA
ACCAGCCAGCCGGAAGGGCCGAGCGCAGAAGTGGTCCTGCAACTTTATCCGCCTCCATCCAGTCTATTAA
TTGTTGCCGGGAAGCTAGAGTAAGTAGTTCGCCAGTTAATAGTTTGCGCAACGTTGTTGCCATTGCTACA
GGCATCGTGGTGTCACGCTCGTCGTTTGGTATGGCTTCATTCAGCTCCGGTTCCCAACGATCAAGGCGAG
TTACATGATCCCCCATGTTGTGCAAAAAAGCGGTTAGCTCCTTCGGTCCTCCGATCGTTGTCAGAAGTAA
GTTGGCCGCAGTGTTATCACTCATGGTTATGGCAGCACTGCATAATTCTCTTACTGTCATGCCATCCGTA
AGATGCTTTTCTGTGACTGGTGAGTACTCAACCAAGTCATTCTGAGAATAGTGTATGCGGCGACCGAGTT
GCTCTTGCCCGGCGTCAATACGGGATAATACCGCGCCACATAGCAGAACTTTAAAAGTGCTCATCATTGG
AAAACGTTCTTCGGGGCGAAAACTCTCAAGGATCTTACCGCTGTTGAGATCCAGTTCGATGTAACCCACT
CGTGCACCCAACTGATCTTCAGCATCTTTTACTTTCACCAGCGTTTCTGGGTGAGCAAAAACAGGAAGGC
AAAATGCCGCAAAAAAGGGAATAAGGGCGACACGGAAATGTTGAATACTCATACTCTTCCTTTTTCAATA
TTATTGAAGCATTTATCAGGGTTATTGTCTCATGAGCGGATACATATTTGAATGTATTTAGAAAAATAAA
CAAATAGGGGTTCCGCGCACATTTCCCCGAAAAGTGCCACCTG
[124 nt withheld, positions 5084-5207]
C
[91 nt withheld, positions 5209-5299]
A
[49 nt withheld, positions 5301-5349]
CCTTTGACGTTGGAGTCCACGTTCTTT
[37 nt withheld, positions 5377-5413]
ACCCTATCTCGGTCTATTCTTTTGATTTATAAGGGATTTTGCCGATTTCGGCCTATTGGTTAAAAAATGA
GCTGATTTAACAAAAATTTAACGCGAATTTTAACAAAATATTAACGCTTACAATTTGCCATTCGCCATTC
AGGCTGCGCAACTGTTGGGAAGGGCGATCGGTGCGGGCCTCTTCGCTATTACGCCAGCCCAAGCTACCAT
GATAAGTAAGTAATATTAAGGTACGGGAGGTACTTGGAGCGGCCGCAATAAAATATCTTTATTTTCATTA
CATCTGTGTGTTGGTTTTTTGTGTGAATCGATAGTACTAACATACGCTCTCCATCAAAACAAAACGAAAC
AAAACAAACTAGCAAAATAGGCTGTCCCCAGTGCAAGTGCAGGTGCCAGAACATTTCTCTATCGATA
Features (pLannotate 1.2.2; 14 found; start..end, strand, type, name):
     48..244     +  promoter       SV40 promoter: SV40 early promoter
    257..850     +  CDS            CDKN1B: CDN1B_HUMAN - Also known as KIP1. Experimental evidence at protein level: Swiss-Prot protein existence level 1. Important regulator of cell cycle progression. Inhibits the kinase activity of CDK2 bound to cyclin A, but has little inhibitory activity on CDK2 bound to SPDYA (PubMed:28666995). Involved in G1 arrest. Potent inhibitor of cyclin E- and cyclin A-CDK2 complexes. Forms a complex with cyclin type D-CDK4 complexes and is involved in the assembly, stability, and modulation of CCND1-CDK4 complex activation. Acts either as an inhibitor or an activator of cyclin type D-CDK4 complexes dependi
    854..2506    +  CDS            luciferase: firefly luciferase; luc+; enhanced luc+ version of the luciferase gene
   2547..2668    -  polyA_signal   SV40 poly(A) signal: SV40 polyadenylation signal
   2691..2759    -  CDS            large T antigen (fragment): large T antigen from SV40 (simian virus 40)
   2781..3015    -  promoter       SV40 promoter (fragment): SV40 enhancer and early promoter
   3021..3153    +  CDS            TcR (fragment): tetracycline efflux protein; tet; confers resistance to tetracycline
   3333..3921    -  rep_origin     ori: high-copy-number ColE1/pMB1/pBR322/pUC origin of replication
   4092..4952    -  CDS            AmpR: β-lactamase; bla; confers resistance to ampicillin, carbenicillin, and related antibiotics
   4953..5057    -  promoter       AmpR promoter: bla
   5084..5512    +  rep_origin     f1 ori (sequence partly withheld): f1 bacteriophage origin of replication; arrow indicates direction of (+) strand synthesis
   5544..5611    -  CDS            lacZα (fragment): LacZα fragment of β-galactosidase; lacZ fragment
   5670..5718    +  polyA_signal   poly(A) signal: synthetic polyadenylation signal
   5732..5823    +  misc_feature   pause site: RNA polymerase II transcriptional pause signal from the human α2 globin gene
