[The description below was written by a language model from this plasmid's Addgene catalogue record and pLannotate feature annotations shown in this document.]
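Description:
pGL3-p27Luc is a mammalian expression plasmid built on the Promega pGL3-control backbone that encodes human p27 (Kip1, gene CDKN1B) fused in frame to firefly luciferase. The wild-type p27 cDNA, about 600 bp, was inserted between the HindIII and NcoI sites, placing it directly upstream of the backbone's luc+ coding sequence so that luciferase forms the C-terminal part of the fusion protein. Transcription is driven by the SV40 early promoter and terminated by the SV40 late poly(A) signal. An SV40 enhancer/promoter fragment annotated downstream of the poly(A) signal corresponds to the enhancer that characterises the pGL3-control vector. Upstream of the promoter, a synthetic poly(A) signal and an RNA polymerase II transcriptional pause site from the human α2 globin gene reduce read-through transcription from the backbone into the reporter cassette. The short large T antigen, TcR and lacZα fragments in the feature table are vector remnants, not functional genes.

In bacteria the 5.8 kb plasmid is maintained at high copy through a ColE1/pUC-type origin and selected with ampicillin via the β-lactamase gene. An f1 origin allows production of single-stranded DNA. No mammalian selection marker is annotated.

p27 is a potent inhibitor of cyclin E– and cyclin A–CDK2 complexes and a regulator of G1 arrest. Fusing it to luciferase makes the light output reflect the abundance of the p27 moiety rather than promoter activity. The associated publication concerns bioluminescent imaging of Cdk2 inhibition in vivo, which suggests that the fusion serves as a luminescent readout of Cdk2 activity in cells or animals, although the record does not detail the mechanism.
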