Addgene plasmid #23047: pGL3-p27Luc
Depositing lab: William Kaelin. Depositing organization: Dana-Farber Cancer Institute. Publication: Bioluminescent imaging of Cdk2 inhibition in vivo. Zhang GJ, Safran M, Wei W, Sorensen E, Lassota P, Zhelev N, Neuberg DS, Shapiro G, Kaelin WG. Nat Med. 2004 Jun . 10(6):643-8. 10.1038/nm1047 PubMed 15122251.
Backbone
  Vector backbone: pGL3-control
  Backbone manufacturer: Promega
  Backbone size w/o insert (bp): 5223
  Vector type: Mammalian Expression
Growth in bacteria
  Bacterial resistance: Ampicillin, 100 μg/mL
  Growth temperature: 37°C
  Growth strain: DH5alpha
  Growth instructions: DH5alpha
  Copy number: High Copy
Gene/Insert
  Gene/Insert name: p27 (alt name: kip1)
  Species: H. sapiens (human)
  Insert size (bp): 607
  Mutation: wt cDNA
  GenBank ID: U10906
  Entrez Gene: CDKN1B (a.k.a. CDKN4, KIP1, MEN1B, MEN4, P27KIP1)
  Tag / fusion protein: Luciferase (C terminal on backbone)
  Cloning method: Restriction Enzyme; 5′ cloning site Hind III (not destroyed); 3′ cloning site Nco I (not destroyed)
  Sequencing primers: 5′ GLprimer2 (Promega)
Terms and licenses: Academic/Nonprofit Terms; Industry Terms: Not Available to Industry
How to cite: pGL3-p27Luc was a gift from William Kaelin (Addgene plasmid # 23047 ; http://n2t.net/addgene:23047 ; RRID:Addgene_23047)
