>Addgene plasmid #23047 | pGL3-p27Luc | addgene partial sequence | sequence record 28966 | 23047 with LucNrev
GCGCCGGGCCTTTCTTTATGTTTTTGGCGTCTTCCATGGTCGTTTGACGTCTTCTGAGGCCAGGCTTCTT
GGGCGTCTGCTCCACAGAACCGGCATTTGGGGAACCGTCTGAAACATTTTCTTCTGTTCTGTTGGCTCTT
TTGTTTTGAGTAGAAGAATCGTCGGTTGCAGGTCGCTTCCTTATTCCTGCGCATTGCTCCGCTAACCCCG
TCTGGCTGTCCGACGGATCAGTCTTTGGGTCCACCAAATGCGTGTCCTCAGAGTTAGCCGGAGCCCCAAT
TAAAGGCGCCGCCGGGCGGCTCCCGCTGACATCCTGGCTCTCCTGCGCCGGCACCTTGCAGGCACCTTTG
GGGGGCCGCGGGGGTCTGTAGTAGAACTCGGGCAAGCTGCCCTTCTCCACCTCTTGCCACTCGTACTTGC
CCTCTAGGGGTTTGTGATTCTGAAAATCGAAATTCCACTTGCGCTGGCTCGCCTCTTCCATGTCTCTGCA
GTGCTTCTCCAAGTCCCGGGTTAACTCTTCGTGGTCCACCGGGCCGAAGAGGTTCCTGCAGGCCGAGGGC
TTGGGGTGCTCCGCCTGCCTGGCGTCCATCCGCTCCAGGCTAGGGCTCCCGTTAGACACTCGCACGTTTG
ACATGGTGGCAAGCTTTTTGCAAAAGCCTAGGCCTCCAAAAAAGCCTCCTCACTACTTCTGGAATAGCTC
AGAGGCCGAGGCGGCCTCGGCCTCTGCAT
